Addgene plasmid #107957: pTSara*SZ
Purpose: Arabinose-inducible split T7*RNAP with SynZIP domains 17/18
Depositing lab: Jim Haseloff. Depositing organization: University of Cambridge. Publication: Programmed hierarchical patterning of bacterial populations. Boehm CR, Grant PK, Haseloff J. Nat Commun. 2018 Feb 22;9(1):776. doi: 10.1038/s41467-018-03069-3. PubMed 29472537.
Backbone
  Vector backbone: pBAD33
  Vector type: Bacterial Expression, Synthetic Biology
Growth in bacteria
  Bacterial resistance: Chloramphenicol, 25 μg/mL
  Growth temperature: 37°C
  Growth strain: Top10
  Copy number: Low Copy
Gene/Insert
  Gene/Insert name: T7RNAP (modified)
  Species: Synthetic
  Mutation: R632S
  Cloning method: Gibson Cloning
Terms and licenses: Academic/Nonprofit Terms; Industry Terms: Not Available to Industry
Depositor comments: Please visit https://www.biorxiv.org/content/early/2017/10/17/204925 for bioRxiv preprint.
How to cite: pTSara*SZ was a gift from Jim Haseloff (Addgene plasmid # 107957 ; http://n2t.net/addgene:107957 ; RRID:Addgene_107957)
