[The description below was written by a language model from this plasmid's Addgene catalogue record and pLannotate feature annotations shown in this document.]
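Description:
pTSara*SZ is a low-copy bacterial expression plasmid built on the pBAD33 backbone for synthetic biology work in E. coli. It replicates from the p15A origin, which is compatible with ColE1-type plasmids, and is selected with chloramphenicol through a cat gene driven by its own promoter. The backbone also carries an f1/M13 phage origin and several remnants typical of this vector lineage. These include truncated β-lactamase and tetracycline-resistance fragments, partial ColE1 and RSF origin matches and an IS1 fragment, none of which is expected to be functional. The depositor's sequence and the repository's sequencing result differ by only a few nucleotides in length and give essentially identical annotations.

The payload is a split version of a modified T7 RNA polymerase (T7*RNAP, carrying the R632S substitution). The araC regulator gene sits beside araBAD promoter sequence, and further araBAD promoter fragments are arranged divergently. One faces a short polymerase fragment of about 540 bp on the reverse strand, followed by a T7Te terminator. The other faces a fragment of about 2.1 kb on the forward strand, followed by the rrnB T1/T2 terminators. Adding arabinose should therefore induce both halves together. According to the record, the halves are fused to SynZIP 17 and 18 domains, heterodimerising coiled coils that help the fragments reassemble into an active polymerase. These domains are not annotated in the feature tables, although unannotated gaps lie next to each fragment. A short EGFP-like match between the divergent promoters is also detected, and its role is not stated. The associated work concerns programmed hierarchical patterning of bacterial populations. The record does not detail this plasmid's role there, though it would supply arabinose-gated T7 transcription activity.
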