Features (pLannotate 1.2.2; 24 found; start..end, strand, type, name):
     96..974     -  CDS            araC: L-arabinose regulatory protein; araC
   1001..1142    +  promoter       araBAD promoter (fragment): araBAD; promoter of the L-arabinose operon of E. coli; the araC regulatory gene is transcribed in the opposite direction (Guzman et al., 1995)
   1218..1245    -  terminator     T7Te terminator: phage T7 early transcription terminator
   1451..1987    -  CDS            RPOL_BPT7 (fragment): Experimental evidence at protein level: Swiss-Prot protein existence level 1. Highly processive DNA-dependent RNA polymerase that catalyzes the transcription of class II and class III viral genes. Recognizes a specific promoter sequence and enters first into an 'abortive phase' where very short transcripts are synthesized and released before proceeding to the processive transcription of long RNA chains. Unwinds the double-stranded DNA to expose the coding strand for templating. Participates in the initiation of viral DNA replication presumably by making primers accessible to the DNA polymerase
   2049..2196    -  promoter       araBAD promoter (fragment): araBAD; promoter of the L-arabinose operon of E. coli; the araC regulatory gene is transcribed in the opposite direction (Guzman et al., 1995)
   2200..2457    -  CDS            (3-F)Tyr-EGFP (fragment): (3-F)Tyr-EGFP is a basic (constitutively fluorescent) green fluorescent protein published in 2004, derived from Aequorea victoria.
   2457..2567    +  promoter       araBAD promoter (fragment): araBAD; promoter of the L-arabinose operon of E. coli; the araC regulatory gene is transcribed in the opposite direction (Guzman et al., 1995)
   2766..4880    +  CDS            RPOL_BPT7 (fragment): Experimental evidence at protein level: Swiss-Prot protein existence level 1. Highly processive DNA-dependent RNA polymerase that catalyzes the transcription of class II and class III viral genes. Recognizes a specific promoter sequence and enters first into an 'abortive phase' where very short transcripts are synthesized and released before proceeding to the processive transcription of long RNA chains. Unwinds the double-stranded DNA to expose the coding strand for templating. Participates in the initiation of viral DNA replication presumably by making primers accessible to the DNA polymerase
   4884..4913    +  misc_feature   MCS (fragment): pUC18/19 multiple cloning site
   4997..5112    +  ncRNA          5S rRNA: Accession: RF00001 - 5S ribosomal RNA
   5116..5202    +  terminator     rrnB T1 terminator: Escherichia coli rrnB; transcription terminator T1 from the E. coli rrnB gene
   5294..5321    +  terminator     rrnB T2 terminator: transcription terminator T2 from the E. coli rrnB gene
   5340..5431    +  promoter       AmpR promoter: bla
   5432..5547    +  CDS            AmpR (fragment): β-lactamase; bla; confers resistance to ampicillin, carbenicillin, and related antibiotics
   5548..5842    +  CDS            bla(M) (fragment): β-lactamase lacking the signal sequence; bla(M); allows cytosolic expression of β-lactamase
   5885..6340    +  rep_origin     f1 ori (sequence partly withheld): f1 bacteriophage origin of replication; arrow indicates direction of (+) strand synthesis
   6451..6684    +  rep_origin     ori (fragment): high-copy-number ColE1/pMB1/pBR322/pUC origin of replication
   6895..7554    -  CDS            CmR: chloramphenicol acetyltransferase; cat; confers resistance to chloramphenicol
   7555..7657    -  promoter       cat promoter: promoter of the E. coli cat gene encoding chloramphenicol acetyltransferase
   7778..7921    +  mobile_element IS1 (fragment): prokaryotic transposable element IS1
   8040..8095    -  rep_origin     RSF ori (fragment): Plasmids containing the RSF 1030 origin of replication can be propagated in E. coli cells that contain additional plasmids with compatible origins.
   8183..8728    -  rep_origin     p15A ori: Plasmids containing the medium-copy-number p15A origin of replication can be propagated in E. coli cells that contain a second plasmid with the ColE1 origin.
   8761..8881    -  CDS            TcR (fragment): tetracycline efflux protein; tet; confers resistance to tetracycline
   8891..6       +  promoter       tet promoter (fragment) (across the origin): E. coli promoter for tetracycline efflux protein gene
>Addgene plasmid #107957 | pTSara*SZ | depositor full sequence | sequence record 203743 | Full Sequence
ATCGATGCATAATGTGCCTGTCAAATGGACGAAGCAGGGATTCTGCAAACCCTATGCTACTCCGTCAAGC
CGTCAATTGTCTGATTCGTTACCAATTATGACAACTTGACGGCTACATCATTCACTTTTTCTTCACAACC
GGCACGGAACTCGCTCGGGCTGGCCCCGGTGCATTTTTTAAATACCCGCGAGAAATAGAGTTGATCGTCA
AAACCAACATTGCGACCGACGGTGGCGATAGGCATCCGGGTGGTGCTCAAAAGCAGCTTCGCCTGGCTGA
TACGTTGGTCCTCGCGCCAGCTTAAGACGCTAATCCCTAACTGCTGGCGGAAAAGATGTGACAGACGCGA
CGGCGACAAGCAAACATGCTGTGCGACGCTGGCGATATCAAAATTGCTGTCTGCCAGGTGATCGCTGATG
TACTGACAAGCCTCGCGTACCCGATTATCCATCGGTGGATGGAGCGACTCGTTAATCGCTTCCATGCGCC
GCAGTAACAATTGCTCAAGCAGATTTATCGCCAGCAGCTCCGAATAGCGCCCTTCCCCTTGCCCGGCGTT
AATGATTTGCCCAAACAGGTCGCTGAAATGCGGCTGGTGCGCTTCATCCGGGCGAAAGAACCCCGTATTG
GCAAATATTGACGGCCAGTTAAGCCATTCATGCCAGTAGGCGCGCGGACGAAAGTAAACCCACTGGTGAT
ACCATTCGCGAGCCTCCGGATGACGACCGTAGTGATGAATCTCTCCTGGCGGGAACAGCAAAATATCACC
CGGTCGGCAAACAAATTCTCGTCCCTGATTTTTCACCACCCCCTGACCGCGAATGGTGAGATTGAGAATA
TAACCTTTCATTCCCAGCGGTCGGTCGATAAAAAAATCGAGATAACCGTTGGCCTCAATCGGCGTTAAAC
CCGCCACCAGATGGGCATTAAACGAGTATCCCGGCAGCAGGGGATCATTTTGCGCTTCAGCCATACTTTT
CATACTCCCGCCATTCAGAGAAGAAACCAATTGTCCATATTGCATCAGACATTGCCGTCACTGCGTCTTT
TACTGGCTCTTCTCGCTAACCAAACCGGTAACCCCGCTTATTAAAAGCATTCTGTAACAAAGCGGGACCA
AAGCCATGACAAAAACGCGTAATTTCAACACGAGCCAAAATAATAAAAAAGCCGGATTAATAATCTGGCT
TTTTATATTCTCTCTCTAGTATATAAACGCAGAAAGGCCCACCCGAAGGTGAGCCAGTGTGATCCAAGCC
AGCTCGATATCCGTCGGCTTGAACGAATTGTTAGACATTATTTGTAAGCTTCGATTTCTTTACGCAGGTT
CGCGATTTTCTGCTTCAGTTGTTCACGTTTCTGTTTCAGCTGTTCGATACGGTTGCGCAGTTCCGCTTTT
TTGGATTTCAGTTCTTCTTTTTCGTTGGATCCACCACCTGAACCTCCGTTCTTGTAGACGTGCCCTACGC
GCTTGTTGAGTTGTTCCTCAACGTTTTTCTTGAAGTGCTTAGCTTCAAGGTCACGGATACGACCGAAGCG
AGCCTCGTCCTCAATGGCCCGACCGATTGCGCTTGCTACAGCCTGAACGGTTGTATTGTCAGCACTGGTT
AGGCAAGCCAGAGTGGTCTTAATGGTGATGTACGCTACGGCTTCCGGCTTGATTTCTTGCAGGAACTGGA
AGGCTGTCGGGCGCTTGCCGCGCTTAGCTTTCACTTCCTCAAACCAGTCGTTGATGCGTGCAATCATCTT
AGGGAGTAGGGTAGTGATGAGAGGCTTGGCGGCAGCGTTATCCGCAACCTCACCAGCTTTAAGTTGACGC
TCAAACATCTTGCGGAAGCGTGCTTCACCCATCTCGTAAGACTCATGCTCAAGGGCCAACTGTTCGCGAG
CTAAACGCTCACCGTAATGGTCAGCCAGAGTGTTGAACGGGATAGCAGCCAGTTCGATGTCAGAGAAGTC
GTTCTTAGCGATGTTAATCGTGTTCATATTAGAAAAAGAATGTTATTAAGTAAGTCTTTCTAGAGCTCGC
TAGCCCAAAAAAACGGGTATGGAGAAACAGTAGAGAGTTGCGATAAAAAGCGTCAGGTAGGATCCGCTAA
TCTTATGGATAAAAATGCTATGGCATAGCAAAGTGTGACGCCGTGCAAATAATCAATGTCCTAGGACTTT
TCTGCCGTGATTATAGACACTTTTGTCGCGATGTTGTGTCTAATTTTGAAGTTAACTTTGATTCCATTCT
TTTGTTTGTCTGCCATGATGTATACATTGTGTGAGTTATAGTTGTATTCCAATTTGTGTCCAAGAATGTT
TCCATCTTCTTTAAAATCAATACCTTTTAACTCGATTCTATTAACAAGGGTATCACCTTCAAACTTGACT
TCAGCACGTGTCTTGTAGTTCCCGTCATCTTTGAAAAATATAGTTCTTTCCTGTACATAACCTTCGGGCA
CTCGAGACATTGATTATTTGCACGGCGTCACACTTTGCTATGCCATAGCATTTTTATCCATAAGATTAGC
GGATCCTACCTGACGCTTTTTATCGCAACTCTCTACTGTTTCTCCATACCCGTTTTTTTGGGCTAGCACT
AGTGGAGCCCTATATATAAAGATCAGGGCCAGGTATGAGCATCGCGGCGACCCTGGAGAACGATCTGGCG
CGTCTGGAAAACGAAAACGCTCGTCTCGAAAAAGACATCGCGAACCTGGAACGTGACCTGGCGAAACTGG
AGCGTGAAGAAGCGTACTTCGGAGGTTCAGGTGGTAAGAAAGCATTTATGCAAGTTGTCGAGGCTGACAT
GCTCTCTAAGGGTCTACTCGGTGGCGAGGCGTGGTCTTCGTGGCATAAGGAAGACTCTATTCATGTAGGA
GTACGCTGCATCGAGATGCTCATTGAGTCAACCGGAATGGTTAGCTTACACCGCCAAAATGCTGGCGTAG
TAGGTCAAGACTCTGAGACTATCGAACTCGCACCTGAATACGCTGAGGCTATCGCAACCCGTGCAGGTGC
GCTGGCTGGCATCTCTCCGATGTTCCAACCTTGCGTAGTTCCTCCTAAGCCGTGGACTGGCATTACTGGT
GGTGGCTATTGGGCTAACGGTCGTCGTCCTCTGGCGCTGGTGCGTACTCACAGTAAGAAAGCACTGATGC
GCTACGAAGACGTTTACATGCCTGAGGTGTACAAAGCGATTAACATTGCGCAAAACACCGCATGGAAAAT
CAACAAGAAAGTCCTAGCGGTCGCCAACGTAATCACCAAGTGGAAGCATTGTCCGGTCGAGGACATCCCT
GCGATTGAGCGTGAAGAACTCCCGATGAAACCGGAAGACATCGACATGAATCCTGAGGCTCTCACCGCGT
GGAAACGTGCTGCCGCTGCTGTGTACCGCAAGGACAAGGCTCGCAAGTCTCGCCGTATCAGCCTTGAGTT
CATGCTTGAGCAAGCCAATAAGTTTGCTAACCATAAGGCCATCTGGTTCCCTTACAACATGGACTGGCGC
GGTCGTGTTTACGCTGTGTCAATGTTCAACCCGCAAGGTAACGATATGACCAAAGGACTGCTTACGCTGG
CGAAAGGTAAACCAATCGGTAAGGAAGGTTACTACTGGCTGAAAATCCACGGTGCAAACTGTGCGGGTGT
CGATAAGGTTCCGTTCCCTGAGCGCATCAAGTTCATTGAGGAAAACCACGAGAACATCATGGCTTGCGCT
AAGTCTCCACTGGAGAACACTTGGTGGGCTGAGCAAGATTCTCCGTTCTGCTTCCTTGCGTTCTGCTTTG
AGTACGCTGGGGTACAGCACCACGGCCTGAGCTATAACTGCTCCCTTCCGCTGGCGTTTGACGGGTCTTG
CTCTGGCATCCAGCACTTCTCCGCGATGCTCCGAGATGAGGTAGGTGGTCGCGCGGTTAACTTGCTTCCT
AGTGAAACCGTTCAGGACATCTACGGGATTGTTGCTAAGAAAGTCAACGAGATTCTACAAGCAGACGCAA
TCAATGGGACCGATAACGAAGTAGTTACCGTGACCGATGAGAACACTGGTGAAATCTCTGAGAAAGTCAA
GCTGGGCACTAAGGCACTGGCTGGTCAATGGCTGGCTTACGGTGTTACTCGCAGTGTGACTAAGAGTTCA
GTCATGACGCTGGCTTACGGGTCCAAAGAGTTCGGCTTCCGTCAACAAGTGCTGGAAGATACCATTCAGC
CAGCTATTGATTCCGGCAAGGGTCTGATGTTCACTCAGCCGAATCAGGCTGCTGGATACATGGCTAAGCT
GATTTGGGAATCTGTGAGCGTGACGGTGGTAGCTGCGGTTGAAGCAATGAACTGGCTTAAGTCTGCTGCT
AAGCTGCTGGCTGCTGAGGTCAAAGATAAGAAGACTGGAGAGATTCTTCGCAAGCGTTGCGCTGTGCATT
GGGTAACTCCTGATGGTTTCCCTGTGTGGCAGGAATACAAGAAGCCTATTCAGACGCGCTTGAACCTGAT
GTTCCTCGGTCAGTTCCGCTTACAGCCTACCATTAACACCAACAAAGATAGCGAGATTGATGCACACAAA
CAGGAGTCTGGTATCGCTCCTAACTTTGTACACAGCCAAGACGGTAGCCACCTTCGTAAGACTGTAGTGT
GGGCACACGAGAAGTACGGAATCGAATCTTTTGCACTGATTCACGACTCCTTCGGTACCATTCCGGCTGA
CGCTGCGAACCTGTTCAAAGCAGTGCGCGAAACTATGGTTGACACATATGAGTCTTGTGATGTACTGGCT
GATTTCTACGACCAGTTCGCTGACCAGTTGCACGAGTCTCAATTGGACAAAATGCCAGCACTTCCGGCTA
AAGGTAACTTGAACCTCCGTGACATCTTAGAGTCGGACTTCGCGTTCGCGTAATCTAGAGTCGACCTGCA
GGCATGCAAGCTTGGCTGTTTTGGCGGATGAGAGAAGATTTTCAGCCTGATACAGATTAAATCAGAACGC
AGAAGCGGTCTGATAAAACAGAATTTGCCTGGCGGCAGTAGCGCGGTGGTCCCACCTGACCCCATGCCGA
ACTCAGAAGTGAAACGCCGTAGCGCCGATGGTAGTGTGGGGTCTCCCCATGCGAGAGTAGGGAACTGCCA
GGCATCAAATAAAACGAAAGGCTCAGTCGAAAGACTGGGCCTTTCGTTTTATCTGTTGTTTGTCGGTGAA
CGCTCTCCTGAGTAGGACAAATCCGCCGGGAGCGGATTTGAACGTTGCGAAGCAACGGCCCGGAGGGTGG
CGGGCAGGACGCCCGCCATAAACTGCCAGGCATCAAATTAAGCAGAAGGCCATCCTGACGGATGGCCTTT
TTGCGTTTCTACAAACTCTTTTGTTTATTTTTCTAAATACATTCAAATATGTATCCGCTCATGAGACAAT
AACCCTGATAAATGCTTCAATAATATTGAAAAAGGAAGAGTATGAGTATTCAACATTTCCGTGTCGCCCT
TATTCCCTTTTTTGCGGCATTTTGCCTTCCTGTTTTTGCTCACCCAGAAACGCTGGTGAAAGTAAAAGAT
GCTGAAGATCAGTTGGGGCAAACTATTAACTGGCGAACTACTTACTCTAGCTTCCCGGCAACAATTAATA
GACTGGATGGAGGCGGATAAAGTTGCAGGACCACTTCTGCGCTCGGCCCTTCCGGCTGGCTGGTTTATTG
CTGATAAATCTGGAGCCGGTGAGCGTGGGTCTCGCGGTATCATTGCAGCACTGGGGCCAGATGGTAAGCC
CTCCCGTATCGTAGTTATCTACACGACGGGGAGTCAGGCAACTATGGATGAACGAAATAGACAGATCGCT
GAGATAGGTGCCTCACTGATTAAGCATTGGTAACTGTCAGACCAAGTTTACTCATATATACTTTAGATTG
ATT
[125 nt withheld, positions 5884-6008]
C
[141 nt withheld, positions 6010-6150]
CCTTTGACGTTGGAGTCCACGTTCTTTAATAGTGGACTCTTGTTCCAAACTTGAACAACACTCAACCCTA
TCTCGGGCTATTCTTTTGATTTATAAGGGATTTTGCCGATTTCGGCCTATTGGTTAAAAAATGAGCTGAT
TTAACAAAAATTTAACGCGAATTTTAACAAAATATTAACGTTTACAATTTAAAAGGATCTAGGTGAAGAT
CCTTTTTGATAATCTCATGACCAAAATCCCTTAACGTGAGTTTTCGTTCCACTGAGCGTCAGACCCCGTA
GAAAAGATCAAAGGATCTTCTTGAGATCCTTTTTTTCTGCGCGTAATCTGCTGCTTGCAAACAAAAAAAC
CACCGCTACCAGCGGTGGTTTGTTTGCCGGATCAAGAGCTACCAACTCTTTTTCCGAAGGTAACTGGCTT
CAGCAGAGCGCAGATACCAAATACTGTCCTTCTAGTGTAGCCGTAGTTAGGCCACCACTTCAAGAACTCT
GTAGCACCGCCTACATACCTCGCTCTGCTAATCCTGTTACCAGTCAGGCATTTGAGAAGCACACGGTCAC
ACTGCTTCCGGTAGTCAATAAACCGGTAAACCAGCAATAGACATAAGCGGCTATTTAACGACCCTGCCCT
GAACCGACGACCGGGTCGAATTTGCTTTCGAATTTCTGCCATTCATCCGCTTATTATCACTTATTCAGGC
GTAGCACCAGGCGTTTAAGGGCACCAATAACTGCCTTAAAAAAATTACGCCCCGCCCTGCCACTCATCGC
AGTACTGTTGTAATTCATTAAGCATTCTGCCGACATGGAAGCCATCACAGACGGCATGATGAACCTGAAT
CGCCAGCGGCATCAGCACCTTGTCGCCTTGCGTATAATATTTGCCCATGGTGAAAACGGGGGCGAAGAAG
TTGTCCATATTGGCCACGTTTAAATCAAAACTGGTGAAACTCACCCAGGGATTGGCTGAGACGAAAAACA
TATTCTCAATAAACCCTTTAGGGAAATAGGCCAGGTTTTCACCGTAACACGCCACATCTTGCGAATATAT
GTGTAGAAACTGCCGGAAATCGTCGTGGTATTCACTCCAGAGCGATGAAAACGTTTCAGTTTGCTCATGG
AAAACGGTGTAACAAGGGTGAACACTATCCCATATCACCAGCTCACCGTCTTTCATTGCCATACGGAATT
CCGGATGAGCATTCATCAGGCGGGCAAGAATGTGAATAAAGGCCGGATAAAACTTGTGCTTATTTTTCTT
TACGGTCTTTAAAAAGGCCGTAATATCCAGCTGAACGGTCTGGTTATAGGTACATTGAGCAACTGACTGA
AATGCCTCAAAATGTTCTTTACGATGCCATTGGGATATATCAACGGTGGTATATCCAGTGATTTTTTTCT
CCATTTTAGCTTCCTTAGCTCCTGAAAATCTCGATAACTCAAAAAATACGCCCGGTAGTGATCTTATTTC
ATTATGGTGAAAGTTGGAACCTCTTACGTGCCGATCAACGTCTCATTTTCGCCAAAAGTTGGCCCAGGGC
TTCCCGGTATCAACAGGGACACCAGGATTTATTTATTCTGCGAAGTGATCTTCCGTCACAGGTATTTATT
CGGCGCAAAGTGCGTCGGGTGATGCTGCCAACTTACTGATTTAGTGTATGATGGTGTTTTTGAGGTGCTC
CAGTGGCTTCTGTTTCTATCAGCTGTCCCTCCTGTTCAGCTACTGACGGGGTGGTGCGTAACGGCAAAAG
CACCGCCGGACATCAGCGCTAGCGGAGTGTATACTGGCTTACTATGTTGGCACTGATGAGGGTGTCAGTG
AAGTGCTTCATGTGGCAGGAGAAAAAAGGCTGCACCGGTGCGTCAGCAGAATATGTGATACAGGATATAT
TCCGCTTCCTCGCTCACTGACTCGCTACGCTCGGTCGTTCGACTGCGGCGAGCGGAAATGGCTTACGAAC
GGGGCGGAGATTTCCTGGAAGATGCCAGGAAGATACTTAACAGGGAAGTGAGAGGGCCGCGGCAAAGCCG
TTTTTCCATAGGCTCCGCCCCCCTGACAAGCATCACGAAATCTGACGCTCAAATCAGTGGTGGCGAAACC
CGACAGGACTATAAAGATACCAGGCGTTTCCCCCTGGCGGCTCCCTCGTGCGCTCTCCTGTTCCTGCCTT
TCGGTTTACCGGTGTCATTCCGCTGTTATGGCCGCGTTTGTCTCATTCCACGCCTGACACTCAGTTCCGG
GTAGGCAGTTCGCTCCAAGCTGGACTGTATGCACGAACCCCCCGTTCAGTCCGACCGCTGCGCCTTATCC
GGTAACTATCGTCTTGAGTCCAACCCGGAAAGACATGCAAAAGCACCACTGGCAGCAGCCACTGGTAATT
GATTTAGAGGAGTTAGTCTTGAAGTCATGCGCCGGTTAAGGCTAAACTGAAAGGACAAGTTTTGGTGACT
GCGCTCCTCCAAGCCAGTTACCTCGGTTCAAAGAGTTGGTAGCTCAGAGAACCTTCGAAAAACCGCCCTG
CAAGGCGGTTTTTTCGTTTTCAGAGCAAGAGATTACGCGCAGACCAAAACGATCTCAAGAAGATCATCTT
ATTAATCAGATAAAATATTTGCTCATGAGCCCGAAGTGGCGAGCCCGATCTTCCCCATCGGTGATGTCGG
CGATATAGGCGCCAGCAACCGCACCTGTGGCGCCGGTGATGCCGGCCACGATGCGTCCGGCGTAGAGGAT
CTGCTCATGTTTGACAGCTTATC
