Features (pLannotate 1.2.2; 24 found; start..end, strand, type, name):
     96..974     -  CDS            araC: L-arabinose regulatory protein; araC
   1001..1142    +  promoter       araBAD promoter (fragment): araBAD; promoter of the L-arabinose operon of E. coli; the araC regulatory gene is transcribed in the opposite direction (Guzman et al., 1995)
   1218..1245    -  terminator     T7Te terminator: phage T7 early transcription terminator
   1451..1987    -  CDS            RPOL_BPT7 (fragment): Experimental evidence at protein level: Swiss-Prot protein existence level 1. Highly processive DNA-dependent RNA polymerase that catalyzes the transcription of class II and class III viral genes. Recognizes a specific promoter sequence and enters first into an 'abortive phase' where very short transcripts are synthesized and released before proceeding to the processive transcription of long RNA chains. Unwinds the double-stranded DNA to expose the coding strand for templating. Participates in the initiation of viral DNA replication presumably by making primers accessible to the DNA polymerase
   2049..2196    -  promoter       araBAD promoter (fragment): araBAD; promoter of the L-arabinose operon of E. coli; the araC regulatory gene is transcribed in the opposite direction (Guzman et al., 1995)
   2200..2457    -  CDS            (3-F)Tyr-EGFP (fragment): (3-F)Tyr-EGFP is a basic (constitutively fluorescent) green fluorescent protein published in 2004, derived from Aequorea victoria.
   2457..2567    +  promoter       araBAD promoter (fragment): araBAD; promoter of the L-arabinose operon of E. coli; the araC regulatory gene is transcribed in the opposite direction (Guzman et al., 1995)
   2766..4880    +  CDS            RPOL_BPT7 (fragment): Experimental evidence at protein level: Swiss-Prot protein existence level 1. Highly processive DNA-dependent RNA polymerase that catalyzes the transcription of class II and class III viral genes. Recognizes a specific promoter sequence and enters first into an 'abortive phase' where very short transcripts are synthesized and released before proceeding to the processive transcription of long RNA chains. Unwinds the double-stranded DNA to expose the coding strand for templating. Participates in the initiation of viral DNA replication presumably by making primers accessible to the DNA polymerase
   4884..4913    +  misc_feature   MCS (fragment): pUC18/19 multiple cloning site
   4997..5112    +  ncRNA          5S rRNA: Accession: RF00001 - 5S ribosomal RNA
   5116..5202    +  terminator     rrnB T1 terminator: Escherichia coli rrnB; transcription terminator T1 from the E. coli rrnB gene
   5294..5321    +  terminator     rrnB T2 terminator: transcription terminator T2 from the E. coli rrnB gene
   5340..5431    +  promoter       AmpR promoter: bla
   5432..5551    +  CDS            AmpR (fragment): β-lactamase; bla; confers resistance to ampicillin, carbenicillin, and related antibiotics
   5552..5846    +  CDS            bla(M) (fragment): β-lactamase lacking the signal sequence; bla(M); allows cytosolic expression of β-lactamase
   5889..6269    +  rep_origin     M13 ori (sequence partly withheld): M13 bacteriophage origin of replication; arrow indicates direction of (+) strand synthesis
   6455..6688    +  rep_origin     ori (fragment): high-copy-number ColE1/pMB1/pBR322/pUC origin of replication
   6900..7559    -  CDS            CmR: chloramphenicol acetyltransferase; cat; confers resistance to chloramphenicol
   7560..7662    -  promoter       cat promoter: promoter of the E. coli cat gene encoding chloramphenicol acetyltransferase
   7783..7926    +  mobile_element IS1 (fragment): prokaryotic transposable element IS1
   8045..8100    -  rep_origin     RSF ori (fragment): Plasmids containing the RSF 1030 origin of replication can be propagated in E. coli cells that contain additional plasmids with compatible origins.
   8188..8733    -  rep_origin     p15A ori: Plasmids containing the medium-copy-number p15A origin of replication can be propagated in E. coli cells that contain a second plasmid with the ColE1 origin.
   8770..8890    -  CDS            TcR (fragment): tetracycline efflux protein; tet; confers resistance to tetracycline
   8900..6       +  promoter       tet promoter (fragment) (across the origin): E. coli promoter for tetracycline efflux protein gene
>Addgene plasmid #107957 | pTSara*SZ | addgene full sequence | sequence record 207568 | Addgene NGS Result
ATCGATGCATAATGTGCCTGTCAAATGGACGAAGCAGGGATTCTGCAAACCCTATGCTACTCCGTCAAGC
CGTCAATTGTCTGATTCGTTACCAATTATGACAACTTGACGGCTACATCATTCACTTTTTCTTCACAACC
GGCACGGAACTCGCTCGGGCTGGCCCCGGTGCATTTTTTAAATACCCGCGAGAAATAGAGTTGATCGTCA
AAACCAACATTGCGACCGACGGTGGCGATAGGCATCCGGGTGGTGCTCAAAAGCAGCTTCGCCTGGCTGA
TACGTTGGTCCTCGCGCCAGCTTAAGACGCTAATCCCTAACTGCTGGCGGAAAAGATGTGACAGACGCGA
CGGCGACAAGCAAACATGCTGTGCGACGCTGGCGATATCAAAATTGCTGTCTGCCAGGTGATCGCTGATG
TACTGACAAGCCTCGCGTACCCGATTATCCATCGGTGGATGGAGCGACTCGTTAATCGCTTCCATGCGCC
GCAGTAACAATTGCTCAAGCAGATTTATCGCCAGCAGCTCCGAATAGCGCCCTTCCCCTTGCCCGGCGTT
AATGATTTGCCCAAACAGGTCGCTGAAATGCGGCTGGTGCGCTTCATCCGGGCGAAAGAACCCCGTATTG
GCAAATATTGACGGCCAGTTAAGCCATTCATGCCAGTAGGCGCGCGGACGAAAGTAAACCCACTGGTGAT
ACCATTCGCGAGCCTCCGGATGACGACCGTAGTGATGAATCTCTCCTGGCGGGAACAGCAAAATATCACC
CGGTCGGCAAACAAATTCTCGTCCCTGATTTTTCACCACCCCCTGACCGCGAATGGTGAGATTGAGAATA
TAACCTTTCATTCCCAGCGGTCGGTCGATAAAAAAATCGAGATAACCGTTGGCCTCAATCGGCGTTAAAC
CCGCCACCAGATGGGCATTAAACGAGTATCCCGGCAGCAGGGGATCATTTTGCGCTTCAGCCATACTTTT
CATACTCCCGCCATTCAGAGAAGAAACCAATTGTCCATATTGCATCAGACATTGCCGTCACTGCGTCTTT
TACTGGCTCTTCTCGCTAACCAAACCGGTAACCCCGCTTATTAAAAGCATTCTGTAACAAAGCGGGACCA
AAGCCATGACAAAAACGCGTAATTTCAACACGAGCCAAAATAATAAAAAAGCAGGATTAATAATCTGGCT
TTTTATATTCTCTCTCTAGTATATAAACGCAGAAAGGCCCACCCGAAGGTGAGCCAGTGTGATCCAAGCC
AGCTCGATATCCGTCGGCTTGAACGAATTGTTAGACATTATTTGTAAGCTTCGATTTCTTTACGCAGGTT
CGCGATTTTCTGCTTCAGTTGTTCACGTTTCTGTTTCAGCTGTTCGATACGGTTGCGCAGTTCCGCTTTT
TTGGATTTCAGTTCTTCTTTTTCGTTGGATCCACCACCTGAACCTCCGTTCTTGTAGACGTGCCCTACGC
GCTTGTTGAGTTGTTCCTCAACGTTTTTCTTGAAGTGCTTAGCTTCAAGGTCACGGATACGACCGAAGCG
AGCCTCGTCCTCAATGGCCCGACCGATTGCGCTTGCTACAGCCTGAACGGTTGTATTGTCAGCACTGGTT
AGGCAAGCCAGAGTGGTCTTAATGGTGATGTACGCTACGGCTTCCGGCTTGATTTCTTGCAGGAACTGGA
AGGCTGTCGGGCGCTTGCCGCGCTTAGCTTTCACTTCCTCAAACCAGTCGTTGATGCGTGCAATCATCTT
AGGGAGTAGGGTAGTGATGAGAGGCTTGGCGGCAGCGTTATCCGCAACCTCACCAGCTTTAAGTTGACGC
TCAAACATCTTGCGGAAGCGTGCTTCACCCATCTCGTAAGACTCATGCTCAAGGGCCAACTGTTCGCGAG
CTAAACGCTCACCGTAATGGTCAGCCAGAGTGTTGAACGGGATAGCAGCCAGTTCGATGTCAGAGAAGTC
GTTCTTAGCGATGTTAATCGTGTTCATATTAGAAAAAGAATGTTATTAAGTAAGTCTTTCTAGAGCTCGC
TAGCCCAAAAAAACGGGTATGGAGAAACAGTAGAGAGTTGCGATAAAAAGCGTCAGGTAGGATCCGCTAA
TCTTATGGATAAAAATGCTATGGCATAGCAAAGTGTGACGCCGTGCAAATAATCAATGTCCTAGGACTTT
TCTGCCGTGATTATAGACACTTTTGTCGCGATGTTGTGTCTAATTTTGAAGTTAACTTTGATTCCATTCT
TTTGTTTGTCTGCCATGATGTATACATTGTGTGAGTTATAGTTGTATTCCAATTTGTGTCCAAGAATGTT
TCCATCTTCTTTAAAATCAATACCTTTTAACTCGATTCTATTAACAAGGGTATCACCTTCAAACTTGACT
TCAGCACGTGTCTTGTAGTTTCCGTCATCTTTGAAAAATATAGTTCTTTCCTGTACATAACCTTCGGGCA
CTCGAGACATTGATTATTTGCACGGCGTCACACTTTGCTATGCCATAGCATTTTTATCCATAAGATTAGC
GGATCCTACCTGACGCTTTTTATCGCAACTCTCTACTGTTTCTCCATACCCGTTTTTTTGGGCTAGCACT
AGTGGAGCCCTATATATAAAGATCAGGGCCAGGTATGAGCATCGCGGCGACCCTGGAGAACGATCTGGCG
CGTCTGGAAAACGAAAACGCTCGTCTCGAAAAAGACATCGCGAACCTGGAACGTGACCTGGCGAAACTGG
AGCGTGAAGAAGCGTACTTCGGAGGTTCAGGTGGTAAGAAAGCATTTATGCAAGTTGTCGAGGCTGACAT
GCTCTCTAAGGGTCTACTCGGTGGCGAGGCGTGGTCTTCGTGGCATAAGGAAGACTCTATTCATGTAGGA
GTACGCTGCATCGAGATGCTCATTGAGTCAACCGGAATGGTTAGCTTACACCGCCAAAATGCTGGCGTAG
TAGGTCAAGACTCTGAGACTATCGAACTCGCACCTGAATACGCTGAGGCTATCGCAACCCGTGCAGGTGC
GCTGGCTGGCATCTCTCCGATGTTCCAACCTTGCGTAGTTCCTCCTAAGCCGTGGACTGGCATTACTGGT
GGTGGCTATTGGGCTAACGGTCGTCGTCCTCTGGCGCTGGTGCGTACTCACAGTAAGAAAGCACTGATGC
GCTACGAAGACGTTTACATGCCTGAGGTGTACAAAGCGATTAACATTGCGCAAAACACCGCATGGAAAAT
CAACAAGAAAGTCCTAGCGGTCGCCAACGTAATCACCAAGTGGAAGCATTGTCCGGTCGAGGACATCCCT
GCGATTGAGCGTGAAGAACTCCCGATGAAACCGGAAGACATCGACATGAATCCTGAGGCTCTCACCGCGT
GGAAACGTGCTGCCGCTGCTGTGTACCGCAAGGACAAGGCTCGCAAGTCTCGCCGTATCAGCCTTGAGTT
CATGCTTGAGCAAGCCAATAAGTTTGCTAACCATAAGGCCATCTGGTTCCCTTACAACATGGACTGGCGC
GGTCGTGTTTACGCTGTGTCAATGTTCAACCCGCAAGGTAACGATATGACCAAAGGACTGCTTACGCTGG
CGAAAGGTAAACCAATCGGTAAGGAAGGTTACTACTGGCTGAAAATCCACGGTGCAAACTGTGCGGGTGT
CGATAAGGTTCCGTTCCCTGAGCGCATCAAGTTCATTGAGGAAAACCACGAGAACATCATGGCTTGCGCT
AAGTCTCCACTGGAGAACACTTGGTGGGCTGAGCAAGATTCTCCGTTCTGCTTCCTTGCGTTCTGCTTTG
AGTACGCTGGGGTACAGCACCACGGCCTGAGCTATAACTGCTCCCTTCCGCTGGCGTTTGACGGGTCTTG
CTCTGGCATCCAGCACTTCTCCGCGATGCTCCGAGATGAGGTAGGTGGTCGCGCGGTTAACTTGCTTCCT
AGTGAAACCGTTCAGGACATCTACGGGATTGTTGCTAAGAAAGTCAACGAGATTCTACAAGCAGACGCAA
TCAATGGGACCGATAACGAAGTAGTTACCGTGACCGATGAGAACACTGGTGAAATCTCTGAGAAAGTCAA
GCTGGGCACTAAGGCACTGGCTGGTCAATGGCTGGCTTACGGTGTTACTCGCAGTGTGACTAAGAGTTCA
GTCATGACGCTGGCTTACGGGTCCAAAGAGTTCGGCTTCCGTCAACAAGTGCTGGAAGATACCATTCAGC
CAGCTATTGATTCCGGCAAGGGTCTGATGTTCACTCAGCCGAATCAGGCTGCTGGATACATGGCTAAGCT
GATTTGGGAATCTGTGAGCGTGACGGTGGTAGCTGCGGTTGAAGCAATGAACTGGCTTAAGTCTGCTGCT
AAGCTGCTGGCTGCTGAGGTCAAAGATAAGAAGACTGGAGAGATTCTTCGCAAGCGTTGCGCTGTGCATT
GGGTAACTCCTGATGGTTTCCCTGTGTGGCAGGAATACAAGAAGCCTATTCAGACGCGCTTGAACCTGAT
GTTCCTCGGTCAGTTCCGCTTACAGCCTACCATTAACACCAACAAAGATAGCGAGATTGATGCACACAAA
CAGGAGTCTGGTATCGCTCCTAACTTTGTACACAGCCAAGACGGTAGCCACCTTCGTAAGACTGTAGTGT
GGGCACACGAGAAGTACGGAATCGAATCTTTTGCACTGATTCACGACTCCTTCGGTACCATTCCGGCTGA
CGCTGCGAACCTGTTCAAAGCAGTGCGCGAAACTATGGTTGACACATATGAGTCTTGTGATGTACTGGCT
GATTTCTACGACCAGTTCGCTGACCAGTTGCACGAGTCTCAATTGGACAAAATGCCAGCACTTCCGGCTA
AAGGTAACTTGAACCTCCGTGACATCTTAGAGTCGGACTTCGCGTTCGCGTAATCTAGAGTCGACCTGCA
GGCATGCAAGCTTGGCTGTTTTGGCGGATGAGAGAAGATTTTCAGCCTGATACAGATTAAATCAGAACGC
AGAAGCGGTCTGATAAAACAGAATTTGCCTGGCGGCAGTAGCGCGGTGGTCCCACCTGACCCCATGCCGA
ACTCAGAAGTGAAACGCCGTAGCGCCGATGGTAGTGTGGGGTCTCCCCATGCGAGAGTAGGGAACTGCCA
GGCATCAAATAAAACGAAAGGCTCAGTCGAAAGACTGGGCCTTTCGTTTTATCTGTTGTTTGTCGGTGAA
CGCTCTCCTGAGTAGGACAAATCCGCCGGGAGCGGATTTGAACGTTGCGAAGCAACGGCCCGGAGGGTGG
CGGGCAGGACGCCCGCCATAAACTGCCAGGCATCAAATTAAGCAGAAGGCCATCCTGACGGATGGCCTTT
TTGCGTTTCTACAAACTCTTTTGTTTATTTTTCTAAATACATTCAAATATGTATCCGCTCATGAGACAAT
AACCCTGATAAATGCTTCAATAATATTGAAAAAGGAAGAGTATGAGTATTCAACATTTCCGTGTCGCCCT
TATTCCCTTTTTTGCGGCATTTTGCCTTCCTGTTTTTGCTCACCCAGAAACGCTGGTGAAAGTAAAAGAT
GCTGAAGATCAGTTGGGTGCAGCAAACTATTAACTGGCGAACTACTTACTCTAGCTTCCCGGCAACAATT
AATAGACTGGATGGAGGCGGATAAAGTTGCAGGACCACTTCTGCGCTCGGCCCTTCCGGCTGGCTGGTTT
ATTGCTGATAAATCTGGAGCCGGTGAGCGTGGGTCTCGCGGTATCATTGCAGCACTGGGGCCAGATGGTA
AGCCCTCCCGTATCGTAGTTATCTACACGACGGGGAGTCAGGCAACTATGGATGAACGAAATAGACAGAT
CGCTGAGATAGGTGCCTCACTGATTAAGCATTGGTAACTGTCAGACCAAGTTTACTCATATATACTTTAG
ATTGATT
[125 nt withheld, positions 5888-6012]
C
[141 nt withheld, positions 6014-6154]
CCTTTGACGTTGGAGTCCACGTTCTTT
[37 nt withheld, positions 6182-6218]
ACCCTATCTCGGGCTATTCTTTTGATTTATAAGGGATTTTGCCGATTTCGGCCTATTGGTTAAAAAATGA
GCTGATTTAACAAAAATTTAACGCGAATTTTAACAAAATATTAACGTTTACAATTTAAAAGGATCTAGGT
GAAGATCCTTTTTGATAATCTCATGACCAAAATCCCTTAACGTGAGTTTTCGTTCCACTGAGCGTCAGAC
CCCGTAGAAAAGATCAAAGGATCTTCTTGAGATCCTTTTTTTCTGCGCGTAATCTGCTGCTTGCAAACAA
AAAAACCACCGCTACCAGCGGTGGTTTGTTTGCCGGATCAAGAGCTACCAACTCTTTTTCCGAAGGTAAC
TGGCTTCAGCAGAGCGCAGATACCAAATACTGTCCTTCTAGTGTAGCCGTAGTTAGGCCACCACTTCAAG
AACTCTGTAGCACCGCCTACATACCTCGCTCTGCTAATCCTGTTACCAGTCAGGCATTTGAGAAGCACAC
GGTCACACTGCTTCCGGTAGTCAATAAACCGGTAAACCAGCAATAGACATAAGCGGCTATTTAACGACCC
TGCCCTGAACCGACGACCGGGTCGAATTTGCTTTCGAATTTCTGCCATTCATCCGCTTATTATCACTTAT
TCAGGCGTAGCAACCAGGCGTTTAAGGGCACCAATAACTGCCTTAAAAAAATTACGCCCCGCCCTGCCAC
TCATCGCAGTACTGTTGTAATTCATTAAGCATTCTGCCGACATGGAAGCCATCACAAACGGCATGATGAA
CCTGAATCGCCAGCGGCATCAGCACCTTGTCGCCTTGCGTATAATATTTGCCCATGGTGAAAACGGGGGC
GAAGAAGTTGTCCATATTGGCCACGTTTAAATCAAAACTGGTGAAACTCACCCAGGGATTGGCTGAGACG
AAAAACATATTCTCAATAAACCCTTTAGGGAAATAGGCCAGGTTTTCACCGTAACACGCCACATCTTGCG
AATATATGTGTAGAAACTGCCGGAAATCGTCGTGGTATTCACTCCAGAGCGATGAAAACGTTTCAGTTTG
CTCATGGAAAACGGTGTAACAAGGGTGAACACTATCCCATATCACCAGCTCACCGTCTTTCATTGCCATA
CGGAATTCCGGATGAGCATTCATCAGGCGGGCAAGAATGTGAATAAAGGCCGGATAAAACTTGTGCTTAT
TTTTCTTTACGGTCTTTAAAAAGGCCGTAATATCCAGCTGAACGGTCTGGTTATAGGTACATTGAGCAAC
TGACTGAAATGCCTCAAAATGTTCTTTACGATGCCATTGGGATATATCAACGGTGGTATATCCAGTGATT
TTTTTCTCCATTTTAGCTTCCTTAGCTCCTGAAAATCTCGATAACTCAAAAAATACGCCCGGTAGTGATC
TTATTTCATTATGGTGAAAGTTGGAACCTCTTACGTGCCGATCAACGTCTCATTTTCGCCAAAAGTTGGC
CCAGGGCTTCCCGGTATCAACAGGGACACCAGGATTTATTTATTCTGCGAAGTGATCTTCCGTCACAGGT
ATTTATTCGGCGCAAAGTGCGTCGGGTGATGCTGCCAACTTACTGATTTAGTGTATGATGGTGTTTTTGA
GGTGCTCCAGTGGCTTCTGTTTCTATCAGCTGTCCCTCCTGTTCAGCTACTGACGGGGTGGTGCGTAACG
GCAAAAGCACCGCCGGACATCAGCGCTAGCGGAGTGTATACTGGCTTACTATGTTGGCACTGATGAGGGT
GTCAGTGAAGTGCTTCATGTGGCAGGAGAAAAAAGGCTGCACCGGTGCGTCAGCAGAATATGTGATACAG
GATATATTCCGCTTCCTCGCTCACTGACTCGCTACGCTCTGTCGTTCGACTGCGGCGAGCGGAAATGGCT
TACGAACGGGGCGGAGATTTCCTGGAAGATGCCAGGAAGATACTTAACAGGGAAGTGAGAGGGCCGCGGC
AAAGCCGTTTTTCCATAGGCTCCGCCCCCCTGACAAGCATCACGAAATCTGACGCTCAAATCAGTGGTGG
CGAAACCCGACAGGACTATAAAGATACCAGGCGTTTCCCCCTGGCGGCTCCCTCGTGCGCTCTCCTGTTC
CTGCCTTTCGGTTTACCGGTGTCATTCCGCTGTTATGGCCGCGTTTGTCTCATTCCACGCCTGACACTCA
GTTCCGGGTAGGCAGTTCGCTCCAAGCTGGACTGTATGCACGAACCCCCCGTTCAGTCCGACCGCTGCGC
CTTATCCGGTAACTATCGTCTTGAGTCCAACCCGGAAAGACATGCAAAAGCACCACTGGCAGCAGCCACT
GGTAATTGATTTAGAGGAGTTAGTCTTGAAGTCATGCGCCGGTTAAGGCTAAACTGAAAGGACAAGTTTT
GGTGACTGCGCTCCTCCAAGCCAGTTACCTCGGTTCAAAGAGTTGGTAGCTCAGAGAACCTTCGAAAAAC
CGCCCTGCAAGGCGGTTTTTTCGTTTTCAGAGCAAGAGATTACGCGCAGACCAAAACGATCTCAAGAAGA
TCATCTTATTAATCAGATAAAATATTTCTAGGCTCATGAGCCCGAAGTGGCGAGCCCGATCTTCCCCATC
GGTGATGTCGGCGATATAGGCGCCAGCAACCGCACCTGTGGCGCCGGTGATGCCGGCCACGATGCGTCCG
GCGTAGAGGATCTGCTCATGTTTGACAGCTTATC
